>Addgene plasmid #126670 | pET His10-Draper INT | addgene full sequence | sequence record 251771 | Addgene NGS Result
AGCCCGAAGTGGCGAGCCCGATCTTCCCCATCGGTGATGTCGGCGATATAGGCGCCAGCAACCGCACCTG
TGGCGCCGGTGATGCCGGCCACGATGCGTCCGGCGTAGAGGATCGAGATCTCGATCCCGCGAAATTAATA
CGACTCACTATAGGGGAATTGTGAGCGGATAACAATTCCCCTCTAGAAATAATTTTGTTTAACTTTAAGA
AGGAGATATACCATGGGCAGCAGCCATCATCATCATCATCATCATCACCATCACAGCAGCGGCCTGGTGC
CGCGCGGCAGCCATATGCGCCGACGTGTGTCCAATCTAAAAACCGAAATCGCCCATGTACACTACACCCA
TGATACGAATCCCCCGAGCTGGCCGCCCAACCACAACTTCGACAATCCCGTGTACGGCATGCAGGCGGAA
ACGCGTCTCCTGCCCAACAATATGCGTTCCAAGATGAACAACTTTGACCAGAGGAGCACGATGAGCACGG
ACTACGGCGATGACTGCAATGCCAGTGGCAGGGTGGGTAGCTATTCGATCAACTACAACCACGACCTGCT
AACGAAGAACTTGAACGCGGACCGGACCAATCCGATTGTGTACAACGAATCCCTCAAAGAGGAGCATGTC
TACGACGAGATCAAGCACAAGGAGGGCTACAAGGATCCCGATGAATACGATCACCTGGACTACTCACGAC
CCAGCACCTCGCAGAAGCCGCACTACCACCGCATGAACGACGCCATGCTCAACATCAACCAGGACGAGGA
GAAGCCCAGCAACGTGAAGAACATGACTGTGCTGCTGAACAAACCGCTGCCGCCCACGGAACCGGAGCCA
CAACACGAGTGCTTCGACAACACGAACACCAACCTGGACAACGTGTCGACGGCGTCGCCTAGTTCCAGTC
CGAAATTTCTAAAGTGAGCGGCCGCACTCGAGCACCACCACCACCACCACTGAGATCCGGCTGCTAACAA
AGCCCGAAAGGAAGCTGAGTTGGCTGCTGCCACCGCTGAGCAATAACTAGCATAACCCCTTGGGGCCTCT
AAACGGGTCTTGAGGGGTTTTTTGCTGAAAGGAGGAACTATATCCGGATTGGCGAATGGG
[124 nt withheld, positions 1111-1234]
C
[91 nt withheld, positions 1236-1326]
A
[49 nt withheld, positions 1328-1376]
CCTTTGACGTTGGAGTCCACGTTCTTT
[37 nt withheld, positions 1404-1440]
ACCCTATCTCGGTCTATTCTTTTGATTTATAAGGGATTTTGCCGATTTCGGCCTATTGGTTAAAAAATGA
GCTGATTTAACAAAAATTTAACGCGAATTTTAACAAAATATTAACGCTTACAATTTAGGTGGCACTTTTC
GGGGAAATGTGCGCGGAACCCCTATTTGTTTATTTTTCTAAATACATTCAAATATGTATCCGCTCATGAA
TTAATTCTTAGAAAAACTCATCGAGCATCAAATGAAACTGCAATTTATTCATATCAGGATTATCAATACC
ATATTTTTGAAAAAGCCGTTTCTGTAATGAAGGAGAAAACTCACCGAGGCAGTTCCATAGGATGGCAAGA
TCCTGGTATCGGTCTGCGATTCCGACTCGTCCAACATCAATACAACCTATTAATTTCCCCTCGTCAAAAA
TAAGGTTATCAAGTGAGAAATCACCATGAGTGACGACTGAATCCGGTGAGAATGGCAAAAGTTTATGCAT
TTCTTTCCAGACTTGTTCAACAGGCCAGCCATTACGCTCGTCATCAAAATCACTCGCATCAACCAAACCG
TTATTCATTCGTGATTGCGCCTGAGCGAGACGAAATACGCGATCGCTGTTAAAAGGACAATTACAAACAG
GAATCGAATGCAACCGGCGCAGGAACACTGCCAGCGCATCAACAATATTTTCACCTGAATCAGGATATTC
TTCTAATACCTGGAATGCTGTTTTCCCGGGGATCGCAGTGGTGAGTAACCATGCATCATCAGGAGTACGG
ATAAAATGCTTGATGGTCGGAAGAGGCATAAATTCCGTCAGCCAGTTTAGTCTGACCATCTCATCTGTAA
CATCATTGGCAACGCTACCTTTGCCATGTTTCAGAAACAACTCTGGCGCATCGGGCTTCCCATACAATCG
ATAGATTGTCGCACCTGATTGCCCGACATTATCGCGAGCCCATTTATACCCATATAAATCAGCATCCATG
TTGGAATTTAATCGCGGCCTAGAGCAAGACGTTTCCCGTTGAATATGGCTCATAACACCCCTTGTATTAC
TGTTTATGTAAGCAGACAGTTTTATTGTTCATGACCAAAATCCCTTAACGTGAGTTTTCGTTCCACTGAG
CGTCAGACCCCGTAGAAAAGATCAAAGGATCTTCTTGAGATCCTTTTTTTCTGCGCGTAATCTGCTGCTT
GCAAACAAAAAAACCACCGCTACCAGCGGTGGTTTGTTTGCCGGATCAAGAGCTACCAACTCTTTTTCCG
AAGGTAACTGGCTTCAGCAGAGCGCAGATACCAAATACTGTCCTTCTAGTGTAGCCGTAGTTAGGCCACC
ACTTCAAGAACTCTGTAGCACCGCCTACATACCTCGCTCTGCTAATCCTGTTACCAGTGGCTGCTGCCAG
TGGCGATAAGTCGTGTCTTACCGGGTTGGACTCAAGACGATAGTTACCGGATAAGGCGCAGCGGTCGGGC
TGAACGGGGGGTTCGTGCACACAGCCCAGCTTGGAGCGAACGACCTACACCGAACTGAGATACCTACAGC
GTGAGCTATGAGAAAGCGCCACGCTTCCCGAAGGGAGAAAGGCGGACAGGTATCCGGTAAGCGGCAGGGT
CGGAACAGGAGAGCGCACGAGGGAGCTTCCAGGGGGAAACGCCTGGTATCTTTATAGTCCTGTCGGGTTT
CGCCACCTCTGACTTGAGCGTCGATTTTTGTGATGCTCGTCAGGGGGGCGGAGCCTATGGAAAAACGCCA
GCAACGCGGCCTTTTTACGGTTCCTGGCCTTTTGCTGGCCTTTTGCTCACATGTTCTTTCCTGCGTTATC
CCCTGATTCTGTGGATAACCGTATTACCGCCTTTGAGTGAGCTGATACCGCTCGCCGCAGCCGAACGACC
GAGCGCAGCGAGTCAGTGAGCGAGGAAGCGGAAGAGCGCCTGATGCGGTATTTTCTCCTTACGCATCTGT
GCGGTATTTCACACCGCAATGGTGCACTCTCAGTACAATCTGCTCTGATGCCGCATAGTTAAGCCAGTAT
ACACTCCGCTATCGCTACGTGACTGGGTCATGGCTGCGCCCCGACACCCGCCAACACCCGCTGACGCGCC
CTGACGGGCTTGTCTGCTCCCGGCATCCGCTTACAGACAAGCTGTGACCGTCTCCGGGAGCTGCATGTGT
CAGAGGTTTTCACCGTCATCACCGAAACGCGCGAGGCAGCTGCGGTAAAGCTCATCAGCGTGGTCGTGAA
GCGATTCACAGATGTCTGCCTGTTCATCCGCGTCCAGCTCGTTGAGTTTCTCCAGAAGCGTTAATGTCTG
GCTTCTGATAAAGCGGGCCATGTTAAGGGCGGTTTTTTCCTGTTTGGTCACTGATGCCTCCGTGTAAGGG
GGATTTCTGTTCATGGGGGTAATGATACCGATGAAACGAGAGAGGATGCTCACGATACGGGTTACTGATG
ATGAACATGCCCGGTTACTGGAACGTTGTGAGGGTAAACAACTGGCGGTATGGATGCGGCGGGACCAGAG
AAAAATCACTCAGGGTCAATGCCAGCGCTTCGTTAATACAGATGTAGGTGTTCCACAGGGTAGCCAGCAG
CATCCTGCGATGCAGATCCGGAACATAATGGTGCAGGGCGCTGACTTCCGCGTTTCCAGACTTTACGAAA
CACGGAAACCGAAGACCATTCATGTTGTTGCTCAGGTCGCAGACGTTTTGCAGCAGCAGTCGCTTCACGT
TCGCTCGCGTATCGGTGATTCATTCTGCTAACCAGTAAGGCAACCCCGCCAGCCTAGCCGGGTCCTCAAC
GACAGGAGCACGATCATGCGCACCCGTGGGGCCGCCATGCCGGCGATAATGGCCTGCTTCTCGCCGAAAC
GTTTGGTGGCGGGACCAGTGACGAAGGCTTGAGCGAGGGCGTGCAAGATTCCGAATACCGCAAGCGACAG
GCCGATCATCGTCGCGCTCCAGCGAAAGCGGTCCTCGCCGAAAATGACCCAGAGCGCTGCCGGCACCTGT
CCTACGAGTTGCATGATAAAGAAGACAGTCATAAGTGCGGCGACGATAGTCATGCCCCGCGCCCACCGGA
AGGAGCTGACTGGGTTGAAGGCTCTCAAGGGCATCGGTCGAGATCCCGGTGCCTAATGAGTGAGCTAACT
TACATTAATTGCGTTGCGCTCACTGCCCGCTTTCCAGTCGGGAAACCTGTCGTGCCAGCTGCATTAATGA
ATCGGCCAACGCGCGGGGAGAGGCGGTTTGCGTATTGGGCGCCAGGGTGGTTTTTCTTTTCACCAGTGAG
ACGGGCAACAGCTGATTGCCCTTCACCGCCTGGCCCTGAGAGAGTTGCAGCAAGCGGTCCACGCTGGTTT
GCCCCAGCAGGCGAAAATCCTGTTTGATGGTGGTTAACGGCGGGATATAACATGAGCTGTCTTCGGTATC
GTCGTATCCCACTACCGAGATATCCGCACCAACGCGCAGCCCGGACTCGGTAATGGCGCGCATTGCGCCC
AGCGCCATCTGATCGTTGGCAACCAGCATCGCAGTGGGAACGATGCCCTCATTCAGCATTTGCATGGTTT
GTTGAAAACCGGACATGGCACTCCAGTCGCCTTCCCGTTCCGCTATCGGCTGAATTTGATTGCGAGTGAG
ATATTTATGCCAGCCAGCCAGACGCAGACGCGCCGAGACAGAACTTAATGGGCCCGCTAACAGCGCGATT
TGCTGGTGACCCAATGCGACCAGATGCTCCACGCCCAGTCGCGTACCGTCTTCATGGGAGAAAATAATAC
TGTTGATGGGTGTCTGGTCAGAGACATCAAGAAATAACGCCGGAACATTAGTGCAGGCAGCTTCCACAGC
AATGGCATCCTGGTCATCCAGCGGATAGTTAATGATCAGCCCACTGACGCGTTGCGCGAGAAGATTGTGC
ACCGCCGCTTTACAGGCTTCGACGCCGCTTCGTTCTACCATCGACACCACCACGCTGGCACCCAGTTGAT
CGGCGCGAGATTTAATCGCCGCGACAATTTGCGACGGCGCGTGCAGGGCCAGACTGGAGGTGGCAACGCC
AATCAGCAACGACTGTTTGCCCGCCAGTTGTTGTGCCACGCGGTTGGGAATGTAATTCAGCTCCGCCATC
GCCGCTTCCACTTTTTCCCGCGTTTTCGCAGAAACGTGGCTGGCCTGGTTCACCACGCGGGAAACGGTCT
GATAAGAGACACCGGCATACTCTGCGACATCGTATAACGTTACTGGTTTCACATTCACCACCCTGAATTG
ACTCTCTTCCGGGCGCTATCATGCCATACCGCGAAAGGTTTTGCGCCATTCGATGGTGTCCGGGATCTCG
ACGCTCTCCCTTATGCGACTCCTGCATTAGGAAGCAGCCCAGTAGTAGGTTGAGGCCGTTGAGCACCGCC
GCCGCAAGGAATGGTGCATGCAAGGAGATGGCGCCCAACAGTCCCCCGGCCACGGGGCCTGCCACCATAC
CCACGCCGAAACAAGCGCTCATG
Features (pLannotate 1.2.2; 21 found; start..end, strand, type, name):
    136..154     +  promoter       T7 promoter: promoter for bacteriophage T7 RNA polymerase
    155..179     +  protein_bind   lac operator: The lac repressor binds to the lac operator to inhibit transcription in E. coli. This inhibition can be relieved by adding lactose or isopropyl-β-D-thiogalactopyranoside (IPTG). lac repressor encoded by lacI
    194..216     +  RBS            RBS: efficient ribosome binding site from bacteriophage T7 gene 10 (Olins and Rangwala, 1989)
    235..252     +  CDS            capTEV™ (fragment): composite tag for in vivo biotinylation, TEV protease cleavage, and 6xHis tagging
    274..291     +  CDS            thrombin site: thrombin recognition and cleavage site
    298..924     +  CDS            drpr (fragment): DRPR_DROME - Also known as Megf10. Experimental evidence at protein level: Swiss-Prot protein existence level 1. [Isoform A]: Potently inhibits glial cell engulfment of axonal debris produced following axonal injury. From Drosophila melanogaster (Fruit fly).
    943..960     +  CDS            9xHis (fragment): 9xHis affinity tag
    970..1019    +  CDS            SET1 (fragment): solubility-enhancement tag derived from T7 phage gene 10B
   1027..1074    +  terminator     T7 terminator: transcription terminator for bacteriophage T7 RNA polymerase
   1111..1539    +  rep_origin     f1 ori (sequence partly withheld): f1 bacteriophage origin of replication; arrow indicates direction of (+) strand synthesis
   1592..1649    +  promoter       AmpR promoter (fragment): bla
   1658..2473    -  CDS            KanR: aminoglycoside phosphotransferase; aph(3')-Ia; confers resistance to kanamycin in bacteria or G418 (Geneticin®) in eukaryotes
   2595..3183    +  rep_origin     ori: high-copy-number ColE1/pMB1/pBR322/pUC origin of replication
   3369..3508    -  misc_feature   bom: basis of mobility region from pBR322
   3610..3801    -  CDS            rop: Rop protein, which maintains plasmids at low copy number; rop
   3818..4198    +  CDS            YPB1_ECOLX: Protein predicted: Swiss-Prot protein existence level 4. From Escherichia coli.
   4270..4561    -  CDS            TcR (fragment): tetracycline efflux protein; tet; confers resistance to tetracycline
   4576..4597    -  protein_bind   CAP binding site: CAP binding activates transcription in the presence of cAMP. E. coli catabolite activator protein
   4610..5692    -  CDS            lacI: lac repressor; lacI; The lac repressor binds to the lac operator to inhibit transcription in E. coli. This inhibition can be relieved by adding lactose or isopropyl-β-D-thiogalactopyranoside (IPTG).
   5693..5770    -  promoter       lacI promoter: lacI
   5778..114     -  CDS            TcR (fragment) (across the origin): tetracycline efflux protein; tet; confers resistance to tetracycline
