[The description below was written by a language model from this plasmid's Addgene catalogue record and pLannotate feature annotations shown in this document.]
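Description:
pET His10-Draper INT is a pET-family bacterial expression plasmid of about 5.9 kb, built to produce the intracellular (cytoplasmic) domain of the Drosophila melanogaster engulfment receptor Draper as a His-tagged recombinant protein for purification from E. coli. It is selected with kanamycin through an aph(3')-Ia KanR gene. It replicates from a ColE1/pBR322-type origin accompanied by the bom region and the rop gene, which holds copy number down and fits the catalogue's low-copy designation. An f1 origin is also present, along with non-functional tetracycline-resistance fragments left over from the pBR322 lineage.

The expression cassette follows the standard T7lac arrangement. A T7 promoter is followed directly by a lac operator and the T7 gene 10 ribosome binding site, and a plasmid-borne lacI gene supplies repressor. Transcription therefore needs a host that provides T7 RNA polymerase, and it stays off until IPTG or lactose is added. The open reading frame starts with a histidine tag, which the annotation software detected only as a short 6xHis-containing match; the construct name gives it as His10. A thrombin cleavage site follows, allowing tag removal, and then a roughly 630 bp fragment of drpr inserted by Gibson assembly. Downstream, the annotation shows a second short histidine-tag match and a T7 gene 10-derived fragment before the T7 terminator. These are probably backbone remnants, and the record does not say whether they are translated as part of the product.

According to the record, the plasmid is intended for purifying the Draper cytoplasmic tail, and the associated publication concerns the spatial control of Draper signalling during apoptotic cell engulfment.
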