Addgene plasmid #126670: pET His10-Draper INT
Purpose: Expression of His10-Draper intracellular domain for purification from E. coli
Depositing lab: Ron Vale. Depositing organization: University of California, San Francisco (UCSF). Publication: Spatial control of Draper receptor signaling initiates apoptotic cell engulfment. Williamson AP, Vale RD. J Cell Biol. 2018 Nov 5;217(11):3977-3992. doi: 10.1083/jcb.201711175. Epub 2018 Aug 23. PubMed 30139739.
Backbone
  Vector backbone: pET
  Vector type: Bacterial Expression
Growth in bacteria
  Bacterial resistance: Kanamycin, 50 μg/mL
  Growth temperature: 37°C
  Growth strain: DH5alpha
  Copy number: Low Copy
Gene/Insert
  Gene/Insert name: Draper cytoplasmic domain
  Cloning method: Gibson Cloning
  Sequencing primers: 5′ TAATACGACTCACTATAGGG
Terms and licenses: Academic/Nonprofit Terms; Industry Terms: Not Available to Industry
How to cite: pET His10-Draper INT was a gift from Ron Vale (Addgene plasmid # 126670 ; http://n2t.net/addgene:126670 ; RRID:Addgene_126670)
