>Addgene plasmid #126670 | pET His10-Draper INT | depositor partial sequence | sequence record 246068 | partial insert sequence
ATGGGCAGCAGCCATCATCATCATCATCATCATCACCATCACAGCAGCGGCCTGGTGCCGCGCGGCAGCC
ATATGCGCCGACGTGTGTCCAATCTAAAAACCGAAATCGCCCATGTACACTACACCCATGATACGAATCC
CCCGAGCTGGCCGCCCAACCACAACTTCGACAATCCCGTGTACGGCATGCAGGCGGAAACGCGTCTCCTG
CCCAACAATATGCGTTCCAAGATGAACAACTTTGACCAGAGGAGCACGATGAGCACGGACTACGGCGATG
ACTGCAATGCCAGTGGCAGGGTGGGTAGCTATTCGATCAACTACAACCACGACCTGCTAACGAAGAACTT
GAACGCGGACCGGACCAATCCGATTGTGTACAACGAATCCCTCAAAGAGGAGCATGTCTACGACGAGATC
AAGCACAAGGAGGGCTACAAGGATCCCGATGAATACGATCACCTGGACTACTCACGACCCAGCACCTCGC
AGAAGCCGCACTACCACCGCATGAACGACGCCATGCTCAACATCAACCAGGACGAGGAGAAGCCCAGCAA
CGTGAAGAACATGACTGTGCTGCTGAACAAACCGCTGCCGCCCACGGAACCGGAGCCACAACACGAGTGC
TTCGACAACACGAACACCAACCTGGACAACGTGTCGACGGCGTCG
